>Addgene plasmid #21023 | MEIS1B-pET | addgene partial sequence | sequence record 26828 | 21023 with T7-term
CTTTCGGGCTTTGTTAGCAGCCGGATCTCAGTGGTGGTGGTGGTGGTGCTCGAGTGCGGCCGCAAGCTTG
TCGACGGAGCTCGAATTCGG
