>Addgene plasmid #21023 | MEIS1B-pET | addgene partial sequence | sequence record 82878 | T7 5'-TAATACGACTCACTATAGGG-3'
ACTTTAAGAAGGAGATATACCATGGGCAGCAGCCATCATCATCATCATCACAGCAGCGGCCTGGTGCCGC
GCGGCAGCCATATGGCTAGCATGACTGGTGGACAGCAAATGGGTCGGGATCCGAATTCGA
