>Addgene plasmid #21023 | MEIS1B-pET | addgene partial sequence | sequence record 82880 | F1ori-R 5'-AGGGAAGAAAGCGAAAGGAG-3'
TCAAGACCCGTTTAGAGGCCCCAAGGGGTTATGCTAGTTATTGCTCAGCGGTGGCAGCAGCCAACTCAGC
TTCCTTTCGGGCTTTGTTAGCAGCCGGATCTCAGTGGTGGTGGTGGTGGTGCTCGAGTGCGGCCGCAAGC
TTGTCGACGGAGCTCGAATTCGGAT
